>Addgene plasmid #249215 | pLenti-hNRP2-gRNA3 | addgene full sequence | sequence record 499760 | Addgene NGS Result
TTAATGTAGTCTTATGCAATACTCTTGTAGTCTTGCAACATGGTAACGATGAGTTAGCAACATGCCTTAC
AAGGAGAGAAAAAGCACCGTGCATGCCGATTGGTGGAAGTAAGGTGGTACGATCGTGCCTTATTAGGAAG
GCAACAGACGGGTCTGACATGGATTGGACGAACCACTGAATTGCCGCATTGCAGAGATATTGTATTTAAG
TGCCTAGCTCGATACATAAACGGGTCTCTCTGGTTAGACCAGATCTGAGCCTGGGAGCTCTCTGGCTAAC
TAGGGAACCCACTGCTTAAGCCTCAATAAAGCTTGCCTTGAGTGCTTCAAGTAGTGTGTGCCCGTCTGTT
GTGTGACTCTGGTAACTAGAGATCCCTCAGACCCTTTTAGTCAGTGTGGAAAATCTCTAGCAGTGGCGCC
CGAACAGGGACTTGAAAGCGAAAGGGAAACCAGAGGAGCTCTCTCGACGCAGGACTCGGCTTGCTGAAGC
GCGCACGGCAAGAGGCGAGGGGCGGCGACTGGTGAGTACGCCAAAAATTTTGACTAGCGGAGGCTAGAAG
GAGAGAGATGGGTGCGAGAGCGTCAGTATTAAGCGGGGGAGAATTAGATCGCGATGGGAAAAAATTCGGT
TAAGGCCAGGGGGAAAGAAAAAATATAAATTAAAACATATAGTATGGGCAAGCAGGGAGCTAGAACGATT
CGCAGTTAATCCTGGCCTGTTAGAAACATCAGAAGGCTGTAGACAAATACTGGGACAGCTACAACCATCC
CTTCAGACAGGATCAGAAGAACTTAGATCATTATATAATACAGTAGCAACCCTCTATTGTGTGCATCAAA
GGATAGAGATAAAAGACACCAAGGAAGCTTTAGACAAGATAGAGGAAGAGCAAAACAAAAGTAAGACCAC
CGCACAGCAAGCGGCCGCTGATCTTCAGACCTGGAGGAGGAGATATGAGGGACAATTGGAGAAGTGAATT
ATATAAATATAAAGTAGTAAAAATTGAACCATTAGGAGTAGCACCCACCAAGGCAAAGAGAAGAGTGGTG
CAGAGAGAAAAAAGAGCAGTGGGAATAGGAGCTTTGTTCCTTGGGTTCTTGGGAGCAGCAGGAAGCACTA
TGGGCGCAGCGTCAATGACGCTGACGGTACAGGCCAGACAATTATTGTCTGGTATAGTGCAGCAGCAGAA
CAATTTGCTGAGGGCTATTGAGGCGCAACAGCATCTGTTGCAACTCACAGTCTGGGGCATCAAGCAGCTC
CAGGCAAGAATCCTGGCTGTGGAAAGATACCTAAAGGATCAACAGCTCCTGGGGATTTGGGGTTGCTCTG
GAAAACTCATTTGCACCACTGCTGTGCCTTGGAATGCTAGTTGGAGTAATAAATCTCTGGAACAGATTTG
GAATCACACGACCTGGATGGAGTGGGACAGAGAAATTAACAATTACACAAGCTTAATACACTCCTTAATT
GAAGAATCGCAAAACCAGCAAGAAAAGAATGAACAAGAATTATTGGAATTAGATAAATGGGCAAGTTTGT
GGAATTGGTTTAACATAACAAATTGGCTGTGGTATATAAAATTATTCATAATGATAGTAGGAGGCTTGGT
AGGTTTAAGAATAGTTTTTGCTGTACTTTCTATAGTGAATAGAGTTAGGCAGGGATATTCACCATTATCG
TTTCAGACCCACCTCCCAACCCCGAGGGGACCCAGAGAGGGCCTATTTCCCATGATTCCTTCATATTTGC
ATATACGATACAAGGCTGTTAGAGAGATAATTAGAATTAATTTGACTGTAAACACAAAGATATTAGTACA
AAATACGTGACGTAGAAAGTAATAATTTCTTGGGTAGTTTGCAGTTTTAAAATTATGTTTTAAAATGGAC
TATCATATGCTTACCGTAACTTGAAAGTATTTCGATTTCTTGGCTTTATATATCTTGTGGAAAGGACGAA
ACACCGGTCCACCTCCCATCAGAGTGTTTTAGAGCTAGAAATAGCAAGTTAAAATAAGGCTAGTCCGTTA
TCAACTTGAAAAAGTGGCACCGAGTCGGTGCTTTTTTGAATTCTAGATCTTGAGACAAATGGCAGTATTC
ATCCACAATTTTAAAAGAAAAGGGGGGATTGGGGGGTACAGTGCAGGGGAAAGAATAGTAGACATAATAG
CAACAGACATACAAACTAAAGAATTACAAAAACAAATTACAAAAATTCAAAATTTTCGGGTTTATTACAG
GGACAGCAGAGATCCACTTTGGCGCCGGCTCGAGTGGCTCCGGTGCCCGTCAGTGGGCAGAGCGCACATC
GCCCACAGTCCCCGAGAAGTTGGGGGGAGGGGTCGGCAATTGAACCGGTGCCTAGAGAAGGTGGCGCGGG
GTAAACTGGGAAAGTGATGTCGTGTACTGGCTCCGCCTTTTTCCCGAGGGTGGGGGAGAACCGTATATAA
GTGCAGTAGTCGCCGTGAACGTTCTTTTTCGCAACGGGTTTGCCGCCAGAACACAGGTGTCGTGACGCGG
GATCCGCCACCATGACCGAGTACAAGCCCACGGTGCGCCTCGCCACCCGCGACGACGTCCCCAGGGCCGT
ACGCACCCTCGCCGCCGCGTTCGCCGACTACCCCGCCACGCGCCACACCGTCGATCCGGACCGCCACATC
GAGCGGGTCACCGAGCTGCAAGAACTCTTCCTCACGCGCGTCGGGCTCGACATCGGCAAGGTGTGGGTCG
CGGACGACGGCGCCGCGGTGGCGGTCTGGACCACGCCGGAGAGCGTCGAAGCGGGGGCGGTGTTCGCCGA
GATCGGCCCGCGCATGGCCGAGTTGAGCGGTTCCCGGCTGGCCGCGCAGCAACAGATGGAAGGCCTCCTG
GCGCCGCACCGGCCCAAGGAGCCCGCGTGGTTCCTGGCCACCGTCGGAGTCTCGCCCGACCACCAGGGCA
AGGGTCTGGGCAGCGCCGTCGTGCTCCCCGGAGTGGAGGCGGCCGAGCGCGCCGGGGTGCCCGCCTTCCT
GGAGACCTCCGCGCCCCGCAACCTCCCCTTCTACGAGCGGCTCGGCTTCACCGTCACCGCCGACGTCGAG
GTGCCCGAAGGACCGCGCACCTGGTGCATGACCCGCAAGCCCGGTGCCTGAACGCGTTAAGTCGACAATC
AACCTCTGGATTACAAAATTTGTGAAAGATTGACTGGTATTCTTAACTATGTTGCTCCTTTTACGCTATG
TGGATACGCTGCTTTAATGCCTTTGTATCATGCTATTGCTTCCCGTATGGCTTTCATTTTCTCCTCCTTG
TATAAATCCTGGTTGCTGTCTCTTTATGAGGAGTTGTGGCCCGTTGTCAGGCAACGTGGCGTGGTGTGCA
CTGTGTTTGCTGACGCAACCCCCACTGGTTGGGGCATTGCCACCACCTGTCAGCTCCTTTCCGGGACTTT
CGCTTTCCCCCTCCCTATTGCCACGGCGGAACTCATCGCCGCCTGCCTTGCCCGCTGCTGGACAGGGGCT
CGGCTGTTGGGCACTGACAATTCCGTGGTGTTGTCGGGGAAATCATCGTCCTTTCCTTGGCTGCTCGCCT
GTGTTGCCACCTGGATTCTGCGCGGGACGTCCTTCTGCTACGTCCCTTCGGCCCTCAATCCAGCGGACCT
TCCTTCCCGCGGCCTGCTGCCGGCTCTGCGGCCTCTTCCGCGTCTTCGCCTTCGCCCTCAGACGAGTCGG
ATCTCCCTTTGGGCCGCCTCCCCGCGTCGACTTTAAGACCAATGACTTACAAGGCAGCTGTAGATCTTAG
CCACTTTTTAAAAGAAAAGGGGGGACTGGAAGGGCTAATTCACTCCCAACGAAGACAAGATCTGCTTTTT
GCTTGTACTGGGTCTCTCTGGTTAGACCAGATCTGAGCCTGGGAGCTCTCTGGCTAACTAGGGAACCCAC
TGCTTAAGCCTCAATAAAGCTTGCCTTGAGTGCTTCAAGTAGTGTGTGCCCGTCTGTTGTGTGACTCTGG
TAACTAGAGATCCCTCAGACCCTTTTAGTCAGTGTGGAAAATCTCTAGCAGTACGTATAGTAGTTCATGT
CATCTTATTATTCAGTATTTATAACTTGCAAAGAAATGAATATCAGAGAGTGAGAGGAACTTGTTTATTG
CAGCTTATAATGGTTACAAATAAAGCAATAGCATCACAAATTTCACAAATAAAGCATTTTTTTCACTGCA
TTCTAGTTGTGGTTTGTCCAAACTCATCAATGTATCTTATCATGTCTGGCTCTAGCTATCCCGCCCCTAA
CTCCGCCCATCCCGCCCCTAACTCCGCCCAGTTCCGCCCATTCTCCGCCCCATGGCTGACTAATTTTTTT
TATTTATGCAGAGGCCGAGGCCGCCTCGGCCTCTGAGCTATTCCAGAAGTAGTGAGGAGGCTTTTTTGGA
GGCCTAGGGACGTACCCAATTCGCCCTATAGTGAGTCGTATTACGCGCGCTCACTGGCCGTCGTTTTACA
ACGTCGTGACTGGGAAAACCCTGGCGTTACCCAACTTAATCGCCTTGCAGCACATCCCCCTTTCGCCAGC
TGGCGTAATAGCGAAGAGGCCCGCACCGATCGCCCTTCCCAACAGTTGCGCAGCCTGAATGGCGAATGGG
[124 nt withheld, positions 4621-4744]
C
[91 nt withheld, positions 4746-4836]
A
[49 nt withheld, positions 4838-4886]
CCTTTGACGTTGGAGTCCACGTTCTTT
[37 nt withheld, positions 4914-4950]
ACCCTATCTCGGTCTATTCTTTTGATTTATAAGGGATTTTGCCGATTTCGGCCTATTGGTTAAAAAATGA
GCTGATTTAACAAAAATTTAACGCGAATTTTAACAAAATATTAACGCTTACAATTTAGGTGGCACTTTTC
GGGGAAATGTGCGCGGAACCCCTATTTGTTTATTTTTCTAAATACATTCAAATATGTATCCGCTCATGAG
ACAATAACCCTGATAAATGCTTCAATAATATTGAAAAAGGAAGAGTATGAGTATTCAACATTTCCGTGTC
GCCCTTATTCCCTTTTTTGCGGCATTTTGCCTTCCTGTTTTTGCTCACCCAGAAACGCTGGTGAAAGTAA
AAGATGCTGAAGATCAGTTGGGTGCACGAGTGGGTTACATCGAACTGGATCTCAACAGCGGTAAGATCCT
TGAGAGTTTTCGCCCCGAAGAACGTTTTCCAATGATGAGCACTTTTAAAGTTCTGCTATGTGGCGCGGTA
TTATCCCGTATTGACGCCGGGCAAGAGCAACTCGGTCGCCGCATACACTATTCTCAGAATGACTTGGTTG
AGTACTCACCAGTCACAGAAAAGCATCTTACGGATGGCATGACAGTAAGAGAATTATGCAGTGCTGCCAT
AACCATGAGTGATAACACTGCGGCCAACTTACTTCTGACAACGATCGGAGGACCGAAGGAGCTAACCGCT
TTTTTGCACAACATGGGGGATCATGTAACTCGCCTTGATCGTTGGGAACCGGAGCTGAATGAAGCCATAC
CAAACGACGAGCGTGACACCACGATGCCTGTAGCAATGGCAACAACGTTGCGCAAACTATTAACTGGCGA
ACTACTTACTCTAGCTTCCCGGCAACAATTAATAGACTGGATGGAGGCGGATAAAGTTGCAGGACCACTT
CTGCGCTCGGCCCTTCCGGCTGGCTGGTTTATTGCTGATAAATCTGGAGCCGGTGAGCGTGGGTCTCGCG
GTATCATTGCAGCACTGGGGCCAGATGGTAAGCCCTCCCGTATCGTAGTTATCTACACGACGGGGAGTCA
GGCAACTATGGATGAACGAAATAGACAGATCGCTGAGATAGGTGCCTCACTGATTAAGCATTGGTAACTG
TCAGACCAAGTTTACTCATATATACTTTAGATTGATTTAAAACTTCATTTTTAATTTAAAAGGATCTAGG
TGAAGATCCTTTTTGATAATCTCATGACCAAAATCCCTTAACGTGAGTTTTCGTTCCACTGAGCGTCAGA
CCCCGTAGAAAAGATCAAAGGATCTTCTTGAGATCCTTTTTTTCTGCGCGTAATCTGCTGCTTGCAAACA
AAAAAACCACCGCTACCAGCGGTGGTTTGTTTGCCGGATCAAGAGCTACCAACTCTTTTTCCGAAGGTAA
CTGGCTTCAGCAGAGCGCAGATACCAAATACTGTTCTTCTAGTGTAGCCGTAGTTAGGCCACCACTTCAA
GAACTCTGTAGCACCGCCTACATACCTCGCTCTGCTAATCCTGTTACCAGTGGCTGCTGCCAGTGGCGAT
AAGTCGTGTCTTACCGGGTTGGACTCAAGACGATAGTTACCGGATAAGGCGCAGCGGTCGGGCTGAACGG
GGGGTTCGTGCACACAGCCCAGCTTGGAGCGAACGACCTACACCGAACTGAGATACCTACAGCGTGAGCT
ATGAGAAAGCGCCACGCTTCCCGAAGGGAGAAAGGCGGACAGGTATCCGGTAAGCGGCAGGGTCGGAACA
GGAGAGCGCACGAGGGAGCTTCCAGGGGGAAACGCCTGGTATCTTTATAGTCCTGTCGGGTTTCGCCACC
TCTGACTTGAGCGTCGATTTTTGTGATGCTCGTCAGGGGGGCGGAGCCTATGGAAAAACGCCAGCAACGC
GGCCTTTTTACGGTTCCTGGCCTTTTGCTGGCCTTTTGCTCACATGTTCTTTCCTGCGTTATCCCCTGAT
TCTGTGGATAACCGTATTACCGCCTTTGAGTGAGCTGATACCGCTCGCCGCAGCCGAACGACCGAGCGCA
GCGAGTCAGTGAGCGAGGAAGCGGAAGAGCGCCCAATACGCAAACCGCCTCTCCCCGCGCGTTGGCCGAT
TCATTAATGCAGCTGGCACGACAGGTTTCCCGACTGGAAAGCGGGCAGTGAGCGCAACGCAATTAATGTG
AGTTAGCTCACTCATTAGGCACCCCAGGCTTTACACTTTATGCTTCCGGCTCGTATGTTGTGTGGAATTG
TGAGCGGATAACAATTTCACACAGGAAACAGCTATGACCATGATTACGCCAAGCGCGCAATTAACCCTCA
CTAAAGGGAACAAAAGCTGGAGCTGCAAGC
Features (pLannotate 1.2.2; 27 found; start..end, strand, type, name):
      5..231     +  promoter       RSV promoter: Rous sarcoma virus enhancer/promoter
    232..412     +  LTR            5' LTR (truncated): truncated 5' long terminal repeat (LTR) from HIV-1
    459..584     +  misc_feature   HIV-1 Ψ: packaging signal of human immunodeficiency virus type 1
    568..931     +  CDS            HIV-1 gag (fragment): gag protein from human immunodeficiency virus 1; gag
   1077..1310    +  misc_feature   RRE: The Rev response element (RRE) of HIV-1 allows for Rev-dependent mRNA export from the nucleus to the cytoplasm.
   1687..1713    +  CDS            Rev (fragment): human immunodeficiency virus 1 (HIV-1) Rev protein; rev; enhances nuclear export of unspliced and incompletely spliced viral mRNAs
   1717..1957    +  promoter       U6 promoter: RNA polymerase III promoter for human U6 snRNA
   1986..2061    +  misc_RNA       gRNA scaffold: guide RNA scaffold for the Streptococcus pyogenes CRISPR/Cas9 system
   2109..2226    +  misc_feature   cPPT/CTS: central polypurine tract and central termination sequence of HIV-1
   2295..2506    +  promoter       EF-1α core promoter: core promoter for human elongation factor EF-1α
   2532..3131    +  CDS            PuroR (fragment): puromycin N-acetyltransferase; pac from Streptomyces; confers resistance to puromycin
   3147..3735    +  misc_feature   WPRE: woodchuck hepatitis virus posttranscriptional regulatory element
   3786..3805    +  misc_feature   cPPT/CTS (fragment): central polypurine tract and central termination sequence of HIV-1
   3807..4040    +  LTR            3' LTR (ΔU3): self-inactivating 3' long terminal repeat (LTR) from HIV-1
   4118..4239    +  polyA_signal   SV40 poly(A) signal: SV40 polyadenylation signal
   4279..4414    +  rep_origin     SV40 ori: SV40 origin of replication
   4435..4453    -  promoter       T7 promoter: promoter for bacteriophage T7 RNA polymerase
   4461..4616    +  CDS            lacZα (fragment): LacZα fragment of β-galactosidase; lacZ fragment
   4621..5049    +  rep_origin     f1 ori (sequence partly withheld): f1 bacteriophage origin of replication; arrow indicates direction of (+) strand synthesis
   5102..5206    +  promoter       AmpR promoter: bla
   5207..6067    +  CDS            AmpR: β-lactamase; bla; confers resistance to ampicillin, carbenicillin, and related antibiotics
   6238..6826    +  rep_origin     ori: high-copy-number ColE1/pMB1/pBR322/pUC origin of replication
   7009..7101    +  CDS            lacI (fragment): lac repressor; lacI; The lac repressor binds to the lac operator to inhibit transcription in E. coli. This inhibition can be relieved by adding lactose or isopropyl-β-D-thiogalactopyranoside (IPTG).
   7114..7135    +  protein_bind   CAP binding site: CAP binding activates transcription in the presence of cAMP. E. coli catabolite activator protein
   7150..7180    +  promoter       lac promoter: promoter for the E. coli lac operon
   7188..7204    +  protein_bind   lac operator: The lac repressor binds to the lac operator to inhibit transcription in E. coli. This inhibition can be relieved by adding lactose or isopropyl-β-D-thiogalactopyranoside (IPTG). lac repressor encoded by lacI
   7249..7267    +  promoter       T3 promoter: promoter for bacteriophage T3 RNA polymerase
