[The description below was written by a language model from this plasmid's Addgene catalogue record and pLannotate feature annotations shown in this document.]
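Description:
pLenti-hNRP2-gRNA3 is a lentiviral CRISPR guide RNA vector built on the pLenti-sgRNA backbone and intended for knockout of human NRP2 (neuropilin 2). It is a 7,290-nt plasmid propagated in E. coli through a high-copy ColE1/pUC-type origin with ampicillin selection (AmpR under its own bla promoter). The backbone also carries an f1 origin, an SV40 origin and poly(A) signal, and remnants of a lac/lacZα cloning region flanked by T7 and T3 promoters.

The viral portion has a third-generation, self-inactivating layout. An RSV promoter fused to a truncated HIV-1 5' LTR drives production of the genomic RNA in packaging cells without Tat. It is followed by the Ψ packaging signal with a gag fragment, the Rev response element for nuclear export of the unspliced transcript, a cPPT/CTS element and a ΔU3 3' LTR that inactivates LTR promoter activity after integration. Within this frame, a human U6 RNA polymerase III promoter expresses the NRP2-targeting spacer joined to the Streptococcus pyogenes Cas9 guide RNA scaffold. The short gap between the annotated U6 promoter and scaffold is consistent with the guide's position. Downstream, an EF-1α core promoter drives puromycin N-acetyltransferase, followed by a WPRE to enhance transcript expression, allowing puromycin selection of transduced mammalian cells.

No Cas9 coding sequence is annotated, so the nuclease must be supplied separately, for example from a Cas9-expressing cell line or a second vector. The "gRNA3" in the name suggests it is one of several guides against this gene, though the record does not say so. The exact cloning sites used for guide insertion are not recorded.
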