Addgene plasmid #249215: pLenti-hNRP2-gRNA3
Purpose: NRP2 CRISPR KO
Depositing lab: Weihong Tan. Depositing organization: Hangzhou Institute of Medicine, Chinese Academy of Sciences. Publication: SPARK-seq: A high-throughput platform for aptamer discovery and kinetic profiling. Luo G, Song J, Fu Y, Jiang Y, Gao Y, Zhong Z, Li L, Wei Y, Jia HR, Guo L, Fu T, Wu Q, Tan W. Science. 2026 Jan;391(6780):eadv6127. doi: 10.1126/science.adv6127. Epub 2026 Jan 1. PubMed 41477891.
Backbone
  Vector backbone: pLenti-sgRNA
  Backbone manufacturer: Eric Lander and David Sabatini, Addgene plasmid #71409
  Vector type: Lentiviral, CRISPR
Growth in bacteria
  Bacterial resistance: Ampicillin, 100 μg/mL
  Growth temperature: 37°C
  Growth strain: NEB Stable
  Copy number: High Copy
Gene/Insert
  Gene/Insert name: NRP2
  gRNA/shRNA sequence: GTCCACCTCCCATCAGAGT
  Species: H. sapiens (human)
  Entrez Gene: NRP2 (a.k.a. NP2, NPN2, PRO2714, VEGF165R2)
  Promoter: U6
  Cloning method: Restriction Enzyme; 5′ cloning site Unknown (unknown if destroyed)
Terms and licenses: Academic/Nonprofit Terms; Industry Terms: Not Available to Industry
How to cite: pLenti-hNRP2-gRNA3 was a gift from Weihong Tan (Addgene plasmid # 249215 ; http://n2t.net/addgene:249215 ; RRID:Addgene_249215)
